>Addgene plasmid #22381 | SRS-MTBD(26/19) AB(monomer), wt | depositor full sequence | sequence record 10290 | Author sequence
TGGCGAATGGG
[124 nt withheld, positions 12-135]
C
[91 nt withheld, positions 137-227]
A
[49 nt withheld, positions 229-277]
CCTTTGACGTTGGAGTCCACGTTCTTT
[37 nt withheld, positions 305-341]
ACCCTATCTCGGTCTATTCTTTTGATTTATAAGGGATTTTGCCGATTTCGGCCTATTGGTTAAAAAATGA
GCTGATTTAACAAAAATTTAACGCGAATTTTAACAAAATATTAACGTTTACAATTTCAGGTGGCACTTTT
CGGGGAAATGTGCGCGGAACCCCTATTTGTTTATTTTTCTAAATACATTCAAATATGTATCCGCTCATGA
ATTAATTCTTAGAAAAACTCATCGAGCATCAAATGAAACTGCAATTTATTCATATCAGGATTATCAATAC
CATATTTTTGAAAAAGCCGTTTCTGTAATGAAGGAGAAAACTCACCGAGGCAGTTCCATAGGATGGCAAG
ATCCTGGTATCGGTCTGCGATTCCGACTCGTCCAACATCAATACAACCTATTAATTTCCCCTCGTCAAAA
ATAAGGTTATCAAGTGAGAAATCACCATGAGTGACGACTGAATCCGGTGAGAATGGCAAAAGTTTATGCA
TTTCTTTCCAGACTTGTTCAACAGGCCAGCCATTACGCTCGTCATCAAAATCACTCGCATCAACCAAACC
GTTATTCATTCGTGATTGCGCCTGAGCGAGACGAAATACGCGATCGCTGTTAAAAGGACAATTACAAACA
GGAATCGAATGCAACCGGCGCAGGAACACTGCCAGCGCATCAACAATATTTTCACCTGAATCAGGATATT
CTTCTAATACCTGGAATGCTGTTTTCCCGGGGATCGCAGTGGTGAGTAACCATGCATCATCAGGAGTACG
GATAAAATGCTTGATGGTCGGAAGAGGCATAAATTCCGTCAGCCAGTTTAGTCTGACCATCTCATCTGTA
ACATCATTGGCAACGCTACCTTTGCCATGTTTCAGAAACAACTCTGGCGCATCGGGCTTCCCATACAATC
GATAGATTGTCGCACCTGATTGCCCGACATTATCGCGAGCCCATTTATACCCATATAAATCAGCATCCAT
GTTGGAATTTAATCGCGGCCTAGAGCAAGACGTTTCCCGTTGAATATGGCTCATAACACCCCTTGTATTA
CTGTTTATGTAAGCAGACAGTTTTATTGTTCATGACCAAAATCCCTTAACGTGAGTTTTCGTTCCACTGA
GCGTCAGACCCCGTAGAAAAGATCAAAGGATCTTCTTGAGATCCTTTTTTTCTGCGCGTAATCTGCTGCT
TGCAAACAAAAAAACCACCGCTACCAGCGGTGGTTTGTTTGCCGGATCAAGAGCTACCAACTCTTTTTCC
GAAGGTAACTGGCTTCAGCAGAGCGCAGATACCAAATACTGTCCTTCTAGTGTAGCCGTAGTTAGGCCAC
CACTTCAAGAACTCTGTAGCACCGCCTACATACCTCGCTCTGCTAATCCTGTTACCAGTGGCTGCTGCCA
GTGGCGATAAGTCGTGTCTTACCGGGTTGGACTCAAGACGATAGTTACCGGATAAGGCGCAGCGGTCGGG
CTGAACGGGGGGTTCGTGCACACAGCCCAGCTTGGAGCGAACGACCTACACCGAACTGAGATACCTACAG
CGTGAGCTATGAGAAAGCGCCACGCTTCCCGAAGGGAGAAAGGCGGACAGGTATCCGGTAAGCGGCAGGG
TCGGAACAGGAGAGCGCACGAGGGAGCTTCCAGGGGGAAACGCCTGGTATCTTTATAGTCCTGTCGGGTT
TCGCCACCTCTGACTTGAGCGTCGATTTTTGTGATGCTCGTCAGGGGGGCGGAGCCTATGGAAAAACGCC
AGCAACGCGGCCTTTTTACGGTTCCTGGCCTTTTGCTGGCCTTTTGCTCACATGTTCTTTCCTGCGTTAT
CCCCTGATTCTGTGGATAACCGTATTACCGCCTTTGAGTGAGCTGATACCGCTCGCCGCAGCCGAACGAC
CGAGCGCAGCGAGTCAGTGAGCGAGGAAGCGGAAGAGCGCCTGATGCGGTATTTTCTCCTTACGCATCTG
TGCGGTATTTCACACCGCATATATGGTGCACTCTCAGTACAATCTGCTCTGATGCCGCATAGTTAAGCCA
GTATACACTCCGCTATCGCTACGTGACTGGGTCATGGCTGCGCCCCGACACCCGCCAACACCCGCTGACG
CGCCCTGACGGGCTTGTCTGCTCCCGGCATCCGCTTACAGACAAGCTGTGACCGTCTCCGGGAGCTGCAT
GTGTCAGAGGTTTTCACCGTCATCACCGAAACGCGCGAGGCAGCTGCGGTAAAGCTCATCAGCGTGGTCG
TGAAGCGATTCACAGATGTCTGCCTGTTCATCCGCGTCCAGCTCGTTGAGTTTCTCCAGAAGCGTTAATG
TCTGGCTTCTGATAAAGCGGGCCATGTTAAGGGCGGTTTTTTCCTGTTTGGTCACTGATGCCTCCGTGTA
AGGGGGATTTCTGTTCATGGGGGTAATGATACCGATGAAACGAGAGAGGATGCTCACGATACGGGTTACT
GATGATGAACATGCCCGGTTACTGGAACGTTGTGAGGGTAAACAACTGGCGGTATGGATGCGGCGGGACC
AGAGAAAAATCACTCAGGGTCAATGCCAGCGCTTCGTTAATACAGATGTAGGTGTTCCACAGGGTAGCCA
GCAGCATCCTGCGATGCAGATCCGGAACATAATGGTGCAGGGCGCTGACTTCCGCGTTTCCAGACTTTAC
GAAACACGGAAACCGAAGACCATTCATGTTGTTGCTCAGGTCGCAGACGTTTTGCAGCAGCAGTCGCTTC
ACGTTCGCTCGCGTATCGGTGATTCATTCTGCTAACCAGTAAGGCAACCCCGCCAGCCTAGCCGGGTCCT
CAACGACAGGAGCACGATCATGCTAGTCATGCCCCGCGCCCACCGGAAGGAGCTGACTGGGTTGAAGGCT
CTCAAGGGCATCGGTCGAGATCCCGGTGCCTAATGAGTGAGCTAACTTACATTAATTGCGTTGCGCTCAC
TGCCCGCTTTCCAGTCGGGAAACCTGTCGTGCCAGCTGCATTAATGAATCGGCCAACGCGCGGGGAGAGG
CGGTTTGCGTATTGGGCGCCAGGGTGGTTTTTCTTTTCACCAGTGAGACGGGCAACAGCTGATTGCCCTT
CACCGCCTGGCCCTGAGAGAGTTGCAGCAAGCGGTCCACGCTGGTTTGCCCCAGCAGGCGAAAATCCTGT
TTGATGGTGGTTAACGGCGGGATATAACATGAGCTGTCTTCGGTATCGTCGTATCCCACTACCGAGATGT
CCGCACCAACGCGCAGCCCGGACTCGGTAATGGCGCGCATTGCGCCCAGCGCCATCTGATCGTTGGCAAC
CAGCATCGCAGTGGGAACGATGCCCTCATTCAGCATTTGCATGGTTTGTTGAAAACCGGACATGGCACTC
CAGTCGCCTTCCCGTTCCGCTATCGGCTGAATTTGATTGCGAGTGAGATATTTATGCCAGCCAGCCAGAC
GCAGACGCGCCGAGACAGAACTTAATGGGCCCGCTAACAGCGCGATTTGCTGGTGACCCAATGCGACCAG
ATGCTCCACGCCCAGTCGCGTACCGTCTTCATGGGAGAAAATAATACTGTTGATGGGTGTCTGGTCAGAG
ACATCAAGAAATAACGCCGGAACATTAGTGCAGGCAGCTTCCACAGCAATGGCATCCTGGTCATCCAGCG
GATAGTTAATGATCAGCCCACTGACGCGTTGCGCGAGAAGATTGTGCACCGCCGCTTTACAGGCTTCGAC
GCCGCTTCGTTCTACCATCGACACCACCACGCTGGCACCCAGTTGATCGGCGCGAGATTTAATCGCCGCG
ACAATTTGCGACGGCGCGTGCAGGGCCAGACTGGAGGTGGCAACGCCAATCAGCAACGACTGTTTGCCCG
CCAGTTGTTGTGCCACGCGGTTGGGAATGTAATTCAGCTCCGCCATCGCCGCTTCCACTTTTTCCCGCGT
TTTCGCAGAAACGTGGCTGGCCTGGTTCACCACGCGGGAAACGGTCTGATAAGAGACACCGGCATACTCT
GCGACATCGTATAACGTTACTGGTTTCACATTCACCACCCTGAATTGACTCTCTTCCGGGCGCTATCATG
CCATACCGCGAAAGGTTTTGCGCCATTCGATGGTGTCCGGGATCTCGACGCTCTCCCTTATGCGACTCCT
GCATTAGGAAGCAGCCCAGTAGTAGGTTGAGGCCGTTGAGCACCGCCGCCGCAAGGAATGGTGCATGCAA
GGAGATGGCGCCCAACAGTCCCCCGGCCACGGGGCCTGCCACCATACCCACGCCGAAACAAGCGCTCATG
AGCCCGAAGTGGCGAGCCCGATCTTCCCCATCGGTGATGTCGGCGATATAGGCGCCAGCAACCGCACCTG
TGGCGCCGGTGATGCCGGCCACGATGCGTCCGGCGTAGAGGATCGAGATCGATCTCGATCCCGCGAAATT
AATACGACTCACTATAGGGGAATTGTGAGCGGATAACAATTCCCCTCTAGAAATAATTTTGTTTAACTTT
AAGAAGGAGATATACATATGGTGGATCTGAAACGTTTGCGTCAGGAACCTGAAGTGTTCCATCGTGCGAT
TCGTGAGAAGGGTGTAGCACTGGACCTTGAAGCACTGTTAGCTGTCGACGAGCAGCTACACAAACAGCAG
GAAGTGATCGCAGACAAGCAGATGAGTGTCAAGGAGGACCTGGATAAAGTGGAGCCTGCTGTCATCGAGG
CCCAGAACGCTGTGAAGTCCATCAAGAAGCAGCACCTGGTGGAGGTGAGGTCCATGGCCAACCCTCCTGC
AGCTGTGAAGCTGGCTCTGGAGTCCATCTGCCTGCTGCTTGGTGAGAGCACCACGGACTGGAAGCAGATC
CGCTCCATCATCATGAGAGAGAACTTCATCCCCACTATCGTCAACTTCTCGGCTGAGGAGATCAGTGATG
CCATACGAGAGAAGATGAAGAAAAACTACATGTCCAACCCCAGTTACAACTATGAGATCGTCAACCGGGC
TTCCCTGGCTTGTGGTCCTATGGTGAAGTGGGCGATTGCACAGCTCAATTATGCAGACATGTTAAAGCGA
GTGGAGCCCCTGAGGAATGAGCTGCAGAAGCTGGAAGATGACGCCAAGGACAACCAGCAGAAGCTTGAGG
CACTTCTCCTGCAAGTTCCTCTTCCACCTTGGCCTGGAGCACCAGTTGGAGGTGAAGAAGCTAATCGTGA
AATCAAACGTGTTGGCGGTCCACCTGAATTCTCATTCCCACCTCTAGACCATGTCGCTCTGATGGAGAAA
AATGGCTGGTGGGAACCACGTGCTTCTCAGGATAGTGGAAGCCGTTCTTACGCACTGAAAGGCGACCTGG
CATCATACGAAGAAGCACTGTTACGTTTCGCTGCAGACTTCATGGCTCGTCGTGGCTTTACTCCGGCAGA
TACTCCGAGCCGTGCACGTGAAAAGGCATTTCTCGGTACTGGTCACTTTCCAGCATATCGTGATCAAGTC
CGTGCTGAATCAGAAACGGATACTTACACCACTGGAACCGCGGAAGTGGTTCTTAATGCTTTGCATAGTG
GCGAGATCCTTCCGTATGAAGCACTGCCTCTGCGTTATGCAGGCTATGCACCGGCGTTTCGTAGTGAAGC
AGGTTCTTTTGGCAAGGACGTCCGTGGTTTAATGCGTGTGCATCAGTTCCATAAGGTCGAACAGTACGTG
CTGACTGAAGCGAGCCTTGAAGCATCAGATCGTGCGTTTCAAGAACTCCTGGAGAATGCGGAAGAGATCT
TACGTCTGCTGGAACTTCCGTATCGTCTCGTCGAAGTGGCAACAGGAGATATGGGTCCAGGTAAGTGGCG
TCAAGTGGATATCGAGGTGTATCTGCCTTCTGAAGGGCGTTATCGTGAAACGCATTCCTGTTCTGCACTG
TTGGACTGGCAAGCACGACGTGCTAATCTGCGGTACCGTGATCCAGAGGGTCGAGTTCGGTATGCCTACA
CCCTGAACAACACCGCATTAGCAACTCCCCGTATTCTGGCTATGTTACTGGAGAACCACCAACTGCAAGA
TGGTCGTGTTCGTGTTCCTCAGGCTCTGATTCCGTACATGGGCAAAGAAGTTCTGGAGCCAGGTGCTGCT
GAACAGAAACTGATTAGCGAGGAAGATCTGAACGGTCTCGAGCACCACCACCACCACCACCACCACTAAT
TGATTAATACCTAGGCTGCTAAACAAAGCCCGAAAGGAAGCTGAGTTGGCTGCTGCCACCGCTGAGCAAT
AACTAGCATAACCCCTTGGGGCCTCTAAACGGGTCTTGAGGGGTTTTTTGCTGAAAGGAGGAACTATATC
CGGAT
Features (pLannotate 1.2.2; 19 found; start..end, strand, type, name):
     12..467     +  rep_origin     f1 ori (sequence partly withheld): f1 bacteriophage origin of replication; arrow indicates direction of (+) strand synthesis
    494..551     +  promoter       AmpR promoter (fragment): bla
    560..1375    -  CDS            KanR: aminoglycoside phosphotransferase; aph(3')-Ia; confers resistance to kanamycin in bacteria or G418 (Geneticin®) in eukaryotes
   1497..2085    +  rep_origin     ori: high-copy-number ColE1/pMB1/pBR322/pUC origin of replication
   2271..2413    -  misc_feature   bom: basis of mobility region from pBR322
   2515..2706    -  CDS            rop: Rop protein, which maintains plasmids at low copy number; rop
   2723..3103    +  CDS            YPB1_ECOLX: Protein predicted: Swiss-Prot protein existence level 4. From Escherichia coli.
   3165..3229    -  CDS            TcR (fragment): tetracycline efflux protein; tet; confers resistance to tetracycline
   3244..3265    -  protein_bind   CAP binding site: CAP binding activates transcription in the presence of cAMP. E. coli catabolite activator protein
   3278..4360    -  CDS            lacI: lac repressor; lacI; The lac repressor binds to the lac operator to inhibit transcription in E. coli. This inhibition can be relieved by adding lactose or isopropyl-β-D-thiogalactopyranoside (IPTG).
   4361..4438    -  promoter       lacI promoter: lacI
   4446..4725    -  CDS            TcR (fragment): tetracycline efflux protein; tet; confers resistance to tetracycline
   4751..4769    +  promoter       T7 promoter: promoter for bacteriophage T7 RNA polymerase
   4770..4794    +  protein_bind   lac operator: The lac repressor binds to the lac operator to inhibit transcription in E. coli. This inhibition can be relieved by adding lactose or isopropyl-β-D-thiogalactopyranoside (IPTG). lac repressor encoded by lacI
   4809..4831    +  RBS            RBS: efficient ribosome binding site from bacteriophage T7 gene 10 (Olins and Rangwala, 1989)
   4839..6422    +  CDS            serS: SYS_THET2 - Experimental evidence at protein level: Swiss-Prot protein existence level 1. Catalyzes the attachment of serine to tRNA(Ser). Is also probably able to aminoacylate tRNA(Sec) with serine, to form the misacylated tRNA L-seryl-tRNA(Sec), which will be further converted into selenocysteinyl-tRNA(Sec). From Thermus thermophilus (strain ATCC BAA-163 / DSM 7039 / HB27).
   6474..6497    +  CDS            9xHis (fragment): 9xHis affinity tag
   6523..6566    +  CDS            SET1 (fragment): solubility-enhancement tag derived from T7 phage gene 10B
   6574..6621    +  terminator     T7 terminator: transcription terminator for bacteriophage T7 RNA polymerase
