[The description below was written by a language model from this plasmid's Addgene catalogue record and pLannotate feature annotations shown in this document.]
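Description:
SRS-MTBD(26/19) AB(monomer), wt is a bacterial expression plasmid built on the pET42a backbone for producing a chimeric protein in E. coli. It is propagated through a pBR322-type ColE1 origin accompanied by the bom and rop elements, consistent with its low-copy listing, and is selected with kanamycin via the aph(3')-Ia gene. An f1 phage origin is also present. The catalogue gives an insert size of 6646 bp, but this equals the length of the whole annotated sequence, so it appears to be the total plasmid size rather than the insert alone.

The payload was cloned between NdeI and XhoI, downstream of a T7 promoter, lac operator and T7 gene 10 ribosome binding site, and is followed by the T7 terminator. A plasmid-borne lacI gene supplies repressor, so expression is IPTG-inducible in hosts that provide T7 RNA polymerase. The open reading frame is annotated as seryl-tRNA synthetase, with its best match to the Thermus thermophilus enzyme. According to the record, this is fused to the microtubule-binding domain of mouse cytoplasmic dynein. The feature table does not mark the dynein portion separately, and it presumably lies within the roughly 1.6 kb span labelled serS. A C-terminal myc tag is listed, and the depositor notes a C-terminal His tag, which matches the polyhistidine fragment annotated just after the coding region. The myc tag itself was not annotated.

Judging by the associated publication, the construct serves to produce recombinant protein for studying how the conformation of the dynein coiled-coil stalk modulates the microtubule affinity of the binding domain. The record does not explain the "26/19", "AB(monomer)" or "wt" designations in the name.
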