Addgene plasmid #22381: SRS-MTBD(26/19) AB(monomer), wt
Depositing lab: Ron Vale. Depositing organization: University of California, San Francisco (UCSF). Publication: The affinity of the dynein microtubule-binding domain is modulated by the conformation of its coiled-coil stalk. Gibbons IR, Garbarino JE, Tan CE, Reck-Peterson SL, Vale RD, Carter AP. J Biol Chem. 2005 Jun 24. 280(25):23960-5. 10.1074/jbc.M501636200 PubMed 15826937.
Backbone
  Vector backbone: pET42a
  Backbone manufacturer: EMD
  Vector type: Bacterial Expression
Growth in bacteria
  Bacterial resistance: Kanamycin, 50 μg/mL
  Growth temperature: 37°C
  Growth strain: DH5alpha
  Copy number: Low Copy
Gene/Insert
  Gene/Insert name: Seryl tRNA synthetase (SRS) – mouse cytoplasmic dynein microtubule binding domain (MTBD) fusion protein
  Species: M. musculus (mouse)
  Insert size (bp): 6646
  Tag / fusion protein: myc (C terminal on insert)
  Cloning method: Restriction Enzyme; 5′ cloning site NdeI (not destroyed); 3′ cloning site XhoI (not destroyed)
  Sequencing primers: 5′ N/A
Terms and licenses: Academic/Nonprofit Terms; Industry Terms: Not Available to Industry
Depositor comments: NB: There is a C-terminal His tag also present on the insert
How to cite: SRS-MTBD(26/19) AB(monomer), wt was a gift from Ron Vale (Addgene plasmid # 22381 ; http://n2t.net/addgene:22381 ; RRID:Addgene_22381)
