>Addgene plasmid #22381 | SRS-MTBD(26/19) AB(monomer), wt | addgene partial sequence | sequence record 28317 | 22381 with T7-term
CTTTCGGGCTTTGTTTAGCAGCCTAGGTATTAATCAATTAGTGGTGGTGGTGGTGGTGGTGGTGCTCGAG
ACCGTTCAGATCTTCCTCGCTAATCAGTTTCTGTTCAGCAGCACCTGGCTCCAGAACTTCTTTGCCCATG
TACGGAATCAGAGCCTGAGGAACACGAACACGACCATCTTGCAGTTGGTGGTTCTCCAGTAACATAGCCA
GAATACGGGGAGTTGCTAATGCGGTGTTGTTCAGGGTGTAGGCATACCGAACTCGACCCTCTGGATCACG
GTACCGCAGATTAGCACGTCGTGCTTGCCAGTCCAACAGTGCAGAACAGGAATGCGTTTCACGATAACGC
CCTTCAGAAGGCAGATACACCTCGATATCCACTTGACGCCACTTACCTGGACCCATATCTCCTGTTGCCA
CTTCGACGAGACGATACGGAAGTTCCAGCAGACGTAAGATCTCTTCCGCATTCTCCAGGAGTTCTTGAAA
CGCACGATCTGATGCTTCAAGGCTCGCTTCAGTCAGCACGTACTGTTCGACCTTATGGAACTGATGCACA
CGCATTAAACCACGGACGTCCTTGCCAAAAGAACCTGCTTCACTACGAAACGCCGGTGCATAGCCTGCAT
AACGCAGAGGCAGTGCTTCATACGGAAGGATCTCGCCACTATGCAAAGCATTAAGAACCACTTCCGCGGT
TCCAGTGGTGTAAGTATCCGTTTCTGATTCAGCACGGACTTGATCACGATATGCTGGAAAGTGACCAGTA
CCGAGAAATGCCTTTTCACGTGCACGGCTCGGAGTATCTGCCGGAGTAAAGCCACGACGAGCCATGAAGT
CTGCAGCGAAACGTAACAGTGCTTCTTCGTATGATGNCAGGTCGCCTTTCAGTGCGTAAGGACGGCTTCC
ACTATCCTGAGAAGCACGTGGTTCCCACCAGCCATTTTTCTCCATCAGAGCGNCNNTGGTCTAGAGGTGG
GAATGAGATTCANTGGACCGCCAACACGTTTGATTTCACGATTAGCTTCTTCACTTCAACTGGNTGCTCC
AGGCCAGGTGGA
